>Addgene plasmid #104004 | pEB2-mRuby3 | addgene full sequence | sequence record 200521 | Addgene NGS Result
TGACATTAACCTATAAAAATAGGCGTATCACGAGGCCCTTTCGTCTTCACCACAGCTAACACCACGTCGT
CCCTATCTGCTGCCCTAGGTCTATGAGTGGTTGCTGGATAACTTTACGGGCATGCATAAGGCTCGTATGA
TATATTCAGGGAGACCACAACGGTTTCCCTCTACAAATAATTTTGTTTAACTTTTCTAGATTTAAGAAGG
AGATATACATATGAGTAAAGGAGAAGAACTGATCAAGGAAAATATGCGTATGAAGGTGGTCATGGAAGGT
TCGGTCAACGGCCACCAATTCAAATGCACAGGTGAAGGAGAAGGCAGACCGTACGAGGGAGTGCAAGTGA
TGAGGATCAAAGTCATCGAGGGAGGACCCCTGCCATTTGCCTTTGACATTCTTGCCACGTCGTTCATGTA
TGGCAGCCGTACCTTTATCAAGTACCCGGCCGACATCCCTGATTTCTTTAAACAGTCCTTTCCTGAGGGT
TTTACTTGGGAAAGAGTTACGAGATACGAAGATGGTGGAGTCGTCACCGTCACGCAGGACACCAGCCTTG
AGGATGGCGAGCTCGTCTACAACGTCAAGGTCAGAGGGGTAAACTTTCCCTCCAATGGTCCCGTGATGCA
GAAGAAGACCAAGGGTTGGGAGCCTAATACAGAGATGATGTATCCAGCAGATGGTGGTCTGAGAGGATAC
ACTGACATCGCACTGAAAGTTGATGGTGGTGGCCATCTGCACTGCAACTTCGTGACAACTTACAGGTCAA
AAAAGACCGTCGGGAACATCAAGATGCCCGGTGTCCATGCCGTTGATCACCGCCTGGAAAGGATCGAGGA
GAGTGACAATGAAACCTACGTAGTGCAAAGAGAAGTGGCAGTTGCCAAATACAGCAACCTTGGTGGTGGC
ATGGATGAACTATACAAATAAATGTCCAGACCTGCAGGCATGCAAGCTCTAGAGGCATCAAATAAAACGA
AAGGCTCAGTCGAAAGACTGGGCCTTTCGTTTTATCTGTTGAAATGCACCAAAAACTCGTAAAAGCTCTG
ATGTATCTATCTTTTTTACACCGTTTTCATCTGTGCATATGGACAGTTTTCCCTTTGATATCTAACGGTG
AACAGTTGTTCTACTTTTGTTTGTTAGTCTTGATGCTTCACTGATAGATACAAGAGCCATAAGAACCTCA
GATCCTTCCGTATTTAGCCAGTATGTTCTCTAGTGTGGTTCGTTGTTTTTGCGTGAGCCATGAGAACGAA
CCATTGAGATCATGCTTACTTTGCATGTCACTCAAAAATTTTGCCTCAAAACTGGTGAGCTGAATTTTTG
CAGTTAAAGCATCGTGTAGTGTTTTTCTTAGTCCGTTACGTAGGTAGGAATCTGATGTAATGGTTGTTGG
TATTTTGTCACCATTCATTTTTATCTGGTTGTTCTCAAGTTCGGTTACGAGATCCATTTGTCTATCTAGT
TCAACTTGGAAAATCAACGTATCAGTCGGGCGGCCTCGCTTATCAACCACCAATTTCATATTGCTGTAAG
TGTTTAAATCTTTACTTATTGGTTTCAAAACCCATTGGTTAAGCCTTTTAAACTCATGGTAGTTATTTTC
AAGCATTAACATGAACTTAAATTCATCAAGGCTAATCTCTATATTTGCCTTGTGAGTTTTCTTTTGTGTT
AGTTCTTTTAATAACCACTCATAAATCCTCATAGAGTATTTGTTTTCAAAAGACTTAACATGTTCCAGAT
TATATTTTATGAATTTTTTTAACTGGAAAAGATAAGGCAATATCTCTTCACTAAAAACTAATTCTAATTT
TTCGCTTGAGAACTTGGCATAGTTTGTCCACTGGAAAATCTCAAAGCCTTTAACCAAAGGATTCCTGATT
TCCACAGTTCTCGTCATCAGCTCTCTGGTTGCTTTAGCTAATACACCATAAGCATTTTCCCTACTGATGT
TCATCATCTGAGCGTATTGGTTATAAGTGAACGATACCGTCCGTTCTTTCCTTGTAGGGTTTTCAATCGT
GGGGTTGAGTAGTGCCACACAGCATAAAATTAGCTTGGTTTCATGCTCCGTTAAGTCATAGCGACTAATC
GCTAGTTCATTTGCTTTGAAAACAACTAATTCAGACATACATCTCAATTGGTCTAGGTGATTTTAATCAC
TATACCAATTGAGATGGGCTAGTCAATGATAATTACTAGTCCTTTTCCTTTGAGTTGTGGGTATCTGTAA
ATTCTGCTAGACCTTTGCTGGAAAACTTGTAAATTCTGCTAGACCCTCTGTAAATTCCGCTAGACCTTTG
TGTGTTTTTTTTGTTTATATTCAAGTGGTTATAATTTATAGAATAAAGAAAGAATAAAAAAAGATAAAAA
GAATAGATCCCAGCCCTGTGTATAACTCACTACTTTAGTCAGTTCCGCAGTATTACAAAAGGATGTCGCA
AACGCTGTTTGCTCCTCTACAAAACAGACCTTAAAACCCTAAAGGCTTAAGTAGCACCCTCGCAAGCTCG
GGCAAATCGCTGAATATTCCTTTTGTCTCCGACCATCAGGCACCTGAGTCGCTGTCTTTTTCGTGACATT
CAGTTCGCTGCGCTCACGGCTCTGGCAGTGAATGGGGGTAAATGGCACTACAGGCGCCTTTTATGGATTC
ATGCAAGGAAACTACCCATAATACAAGAAAAGCCCGTCACGGGCTTCTCAGGGCGTTTTATGGCGGGTCT
GCTATGTGGTGCTATCTGACTTTTTGCTGTTCAGCAGTTCCTGCCCTCTGATTTTCCAGTCTGACCACTT
CGGATTATCCCGTGACAGGTCATTCAGACTGGCTAATGCACCCAGTAAGGCAGCGGTATCATCAACAGGC
TTACCCGTCTTACTGTCAACCAGACCCGCCAGGATTCTCATGCATAAAAAACGCCCGGCGGCAACCGAGC
GTTCTGAATTAATTAATCATCGCGACTGCAGAGATCCCAGAGTCCTTATTAGAAGAACTCGTCAAGAAGG
CGATAGAAGGCGATGCGCTGCGAATCGGGAGCGGCGATACCGTAAAGCACGAGGAAGCGGTCAGCCCATT
CGCCGCCAAGCTCTTCAGCAATATCACGGGTAGCCAACGCTATGTCCTGATAGCGGTCCGCCACACCCAG
CCGGCCACAGTCGATGAATCCAGAAAAGCGGCCATTTTCCACCATGATATTCGGCAAGCAGGCATCGCCA
TGGGTCACGACGAGATCCTCGCCGTCGGGCATGCGCGCCTTGAGCCTGGCGAACAGTTCGGCTGGCGCGA
GCCCCTGATGCTCTTCGTCCAGATCATCCTGATCGACAAGACCGGCTTCCATCCGAGTACGTGCTCGCTC
GATGCGATGTTTCGCTTGGTGGTCGAATGGGCAGGTAGCCGGATCAAGCGTATGCAGCCGCCGCATTGCA
TCAGCCATGATGGATACTTTCTCGGCAGGAGCAAGGTGAGATGACAGGAGATCCTGCCCCGGCACTTCGC
CCAATAGCAGCCAGTCCCTTCCCGCTTCAGTGACAACGTCGAGCACAGCTGCGCAAGGAACGCCCGTCGT
GGCCAGCCACGATAGCCGCGCTGCCTCGTCCTGCAGTTCATTCAGGGCACCGGACAGGTCGGTCTTGACA
AAAAGAACCGGGCGCCCCTGCGCTGACAGCCGGAACACGGCGGCATCAGAGCAGCCGATTGTCTGTTGTG
CCCAGTCATAGCCGAATAGCCTCTCCACCCAAGCGGCCGGAGAACCTGCGTGCAATCCATCTTGTTCAAT
CATGCGAAACGATCCTCATCCTGTCTCTTGATCAGATCTTGATCCCCTGCGCCATCAGATCCTTGGCGGC
AAGAAAGCCATCCAGTTTACTTTGCAGGGCTTCCCAACCTTACCAGAGGGCGCCCCAGCTGGCAATTCCG
ACGTCTAAGAAACCATTATTATCA
Features (pLannotate 1.2.2; 8 found; start..end, strand, type, name):
    224..928     +  CDS            mRuby3: mRuby3 is a basic (constitutively fluorescent) red fluorescent protein published in 2016, derived from Entacmaea quadricolor. It has low acid sensitivity.
    939..958     +  misc_feature   MCS (fragment): pUC18/19 multiple cloning site
    969..1015    +  terminator     rrnB T1 terminator: transcription terminator T1 from the E. coli rrnB gene
   1188..2138    -  CDS            Rep101: RepA protein needed for replication with the pSC101 origin; rep101
   2186..2408    -  rep_origin     pSC101 ori: low-copy replication origin that requires the Rep101 protein
   2914..2948    -  terminator     lambda t0 terminator: minimal transcription terminator from phage lambda (Scholtissek and Grosse, 1987)
   2992..3783    -  CDS            neo: KKA2_KLEPN - Also known as kan, nptII. Experimental evidence at protein level: Swiss-Prot protein existence level 1. Resistance to kanamycin, neomycin, paromomycin, ribostamycin, butirosin and gentamicin B. From Klebsiella pneumoniae.
   3815..3934    -  CDS            tnpA (fragment): TN5P_ECOLX - Also known as tnp. Experimental evidence at protein level: Swiss-Prot protein existence level 1. Mediates transposition of transposon Tn5 by a 'cut and paste' mechanism. First, the monomeric transposase binds the 19 bp inverted DNA repeats flanking the transposon. Then, dimerization of the DNA- bound transposase creates a synaptic DNA complex. After nicking of the first DNA strand, excision of the transposon proceeds through a series of intermediates. The transposase then mediates the insertion of the transposon at a new site by strand transfer. The activity of the wild- type tran
