[The description below was written by a language model from this plasmid's Addgene catalogue record and pLannotate feature annotations shown in this document.]
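Description:
pEB2-mRuby3 is a low-copy bacterial expression plasmid of about 3.9 kb (the catalogue lists 3,935 bp and the sequenced record 3,944 nt) built on the pEB2 backbone for expressing the red fluorescent protein mRuby3 in E. coli. It replicates from the pSC101 origin, which depends on the plasmid-encoded Rep101 (RepA) initiator protein and keeps plasmid numbers per cell low. Selection is by kanamycin, conferred by the neo/nptII aminoglycoside phosphotransferase gene. That gene is followed by a lambda t0 terminator, and a short Tn5 transposase fragment annotated next to it is most likely a non-functional remnant of the Tn5-derived source of the resistance cassette.

The payload is a synthetic mRuby3 open reading frame of roughly 711 bp, introduced by Gibson assembly. mRuby3 is a constitutively fluorescent monomeric red protein descended from eqFP611 of the sea anemone Entacmaea quadricolor, and the record lists several dozen substitutions relative to that parent. According to the catalogue, expression is driven by the proC promoter, generally used as a constitutive E. coli promoter. This element is not annotated in the feature table, but it would be expected in the unannotated region upstream of the coding sequence. Downstream lie a fragment of the pUC18/19 multiple cloning site and the rrnB T1 terminator, which ends transcription before it runs into the replication module.

The plasmid belongs to a collection of matched pEB2 constructs, each carrying a different fluorescent protein. They were made for a systematic comparison of fluorescent protein maturation times in living bacterial cells. Identical low-copy, steady expression contexts allow differences in signal to be attributed to the protein itself. Further backbone modifications are referred to a separate depositor document and are not detailed in the record.
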