Addgene plasmid #104004: pEB2-mRuby3
Purpose: Plasmid encoding mRuby3
Depositing lab: Philippe Cluzel. Depositing organization: Harvard University. Publication: Systematic characterization of maturation time of fluorescent proteins in living cells. Balleza E, Kim JM, Cluzel P. Nat Methods. 2018 Jan;15(1):47-51. doi: 10.1038/nmeth.4509. Epub 2017 Nov 20. PubMed 29320486.
Backbone
  Vector backbone: pEB2
  Backbone size w/o insert (bp): 3224
  Total vector size (bp): 3935
  Modifications to backbone: See "Notes On Plasmids In This Collection"
  Vector type: Bacterial Expression ; Low copy
Growth in bacteria
  Bacterial resistance: Kanamycin, 50 μg/mL
  Growth temperature: 37°C
  Growth strain: MG1655
  Copy number: Low Copy
Gene/Insert
  Gene/Insert name: mRuby3
  Species: Synthetic
  Insert size (bp): 711
  Mutation: Mutations relative to eqFP611 (MSKGEE LIKENMRMKVVMEG… M12K, Y22H, D31E, N33R, M36E, T38V, T40V, V46I, K67R, H72Y, T73P, K74A, G75D, F102V, M105T, C114E, H118N, A119V, T122R, A131P, L147M, S158T, Q159D, M160I, N163K, Y169H, S171H, S173N, E175V, E185G, F187I, F192V, F194A, L202I, K207N, M209T, F210Y, H214R, H216V, F221Y, C222S, D223N … AVAKYSNLGG GMDELYK)
  Promoter: proC
  Cloning method: Gibson Cloning
  Sequencing primers: 5′ GCGTATCACGAGGCCCTTTC; 3′ AAAGGGAAAACTGTCCATATGCAC
Terms and licenses: Academic/Nonprofit Terms; Industry Terms: Not Available to Industry
Depositor comments: This FP derives from eqFP611. Please see "Notes On Plasmids In This Collection" document for further details and references.
How to cite: pEB2-mRuby3 was a gift from Philippe Cluzel (Addgene plasmid # 104004 ; http://n2t.net/addgene:104004 ; RRID:Addgene_104004)
